>Addgene plasmid #42210 | pcDNA3 c-SRC (250-536) K298M HA | addgene partial sequence | sequence record 57563 | BGH-rev 5'-TAGAAGGCACAGTCGAGG-3'
TAGCATTTAGGTGACACTATAGAATAGGGCCCTCTAGATGCATGCTCGAGCTAGGCGTAGTCTGGGACGT
CGTATGGGTAGAGGTTCTCCCCGGGCTGGTACTGGGGCTCGGTGGACGTGAAGTAGTCCTCCAGGAAGGC
CTGCAGGTACTCGAAGGTGGGCCGCTCCTCAGGCTCCTTCCGCCAGCACTGGCACATGAGGTCGTGCAGG
GACTCGGGACACTCCGGCGGGCAGGGCATCCGGTAGCCCCGCTCCACCTGGTCCAGCACCTCGCGGTTCA
CCATCCCAGGGTAGGGCACCCGTCCCTTTGTGGTGAGCTCAGTCAGCAGGATCCCGAAGGACCACACGTC
CGACTTGATGGTGAAGCGGCCATAGAGGGCAGCTTCTGGAGCCGTCCACTTGATGGGGAATTTGGCACCT
TGCCGCGCCGTGTACTCATTGTCTTCAATGAGCCGAGCCAGCCCAAAGTCGGCCACTTTGCACACCAGGT
TCTCTCCCACCAGGATGTTGGCTGCACGAAGGTCCCGGTGGACGTAGTTCATCCGCTCCACGTACGCCAT
GCCTGAGGCGATCTGAGCAGCCATGTCCACCAGCTGAGGCAGCCGCAGGTACTTGCCTGTCTCCCCCTTG
AGAAAGTCCAGCAAACTCCCCTTGCTCATGTACTCCGTGACGATGTAAATGGGCTCCTCTGAAACCACAG
CATACAACTGCACCAGCTTCTCATGCCTCAGCTTCTTCATGACCTGGGCCTCCTGCAGGAAGGCCTCTGG
AGACATCGTGCCAGGCTTCAGGGTCATGATGGCCACCCTGGTGGTACCGTTCCAGGTCCCCATCCACACC
TCGCCAAAGCAGCCCTGGCCCAGCTTGACCTCCAGCCGCAGCGA
