>Addgene plasmid #42210 | pcDNA3 c-SRC (250-536) K298M HA | addgene partial sequence | sequence record 57704 | CMV-F 5'-CGCAAATGGGCGGTAGGCGTG-3'
CTATATAAGCAGAGCTCTCTGGCTAACTAGAGAACCCACTGCCTTACTGGCTTATCGAAATTAATACGAC
TCACTATAGGGAGACCCAAGCTTCATGACGTCCAAGCCGCAGACTCAGGGCCTGGCCAAGGATGCCTGGG
AGATCCCTCGGGAGTCGCTGCGGCTGGAGGTCAAGCTGGGCCAGGGCTGCTTTGGCGAGGTGTGGATGGG
GACCTGGAACGGTACCACCAGGGTGGCCATCATGACCCTGAAGCCTGGCACGATGTCTCCAGAGGCCTTC
CTGCAGGAGGCCCAGGTCATGAAGAAGCTGAGGCATGAGAAGCTGGTGCAGTTGTATGCTGTGGTTTCAG
AGGAGCCCATTTACATCGTCACGGAGTACATGAGCAAGGGGAGTTTGCTGGACTTTCTCAAGGGGGAGAC
AGGCAAGTACCTGCGGCTGCCTCAGCTGGTGGACATGGCTGCTCAGATCGCCTCAGGCATGGCGTACGTG
GAGCGGATGAACTACGTCCACCGGGACCTTCGTGCAGCCAACATCCTGGTGGGAGAGAACCTGGTGTGCA
AAGTGGCCGACTTTGGGCTGGCTCGGCTCATTGAAGACAATGAGTACACGGCGCGGCAAGGTGCCAAATT
CCCCATCAAGTGGACGGCTCCAGAAGCTGCCCTCTATGGCCGCTTCACCATCAAGTCGGACGTGTGGTCC
TTCGGGATCCTGCTGACTGAGCTCACCACAAAGGGACGGGTGCCCTACCCTGGGATGGTGAACCGCGA
