[The description below was written by a language model from this plasmid's Addgene catalogue record.]
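Description:
pcDNA3 c-SRC (250-536) K298M HA, also called pcDNA3 c-SRC-SH1(KD), is a mammalian expression plasmid built on the Invitrogen pcDNA3 backbone, with a total size of about 7 kb. It is maintained as a high-copy plasmid in E. coli under ampicillin selection. It also carries a neomycin resistance marker, so transfected mammalian cells can be selected with G418. No feature table accompanies the record, so the details given here come from the catalogue fields alone.

The insert is a truncated human c-SRC tyrosine kinase covering amino acids 250-536, which corresponds to the catalytic (SH1) domain without the upstream regulatory regions. It carries a lysine-to-methionine substitution at position 298, which the depositor describes as kinase-inactivating, and an HA epitope tag fused to the carboxyl terminus for detection or immunoprecipitation. The fragment was amplified by PCR from a wild-type c-SRC plasmid with a minimal Kozak sequence added to support translation initiation. It was then cloned between the HindIII and XhoI sites of pcDNA3, both of which remain intact. Expression is driven by the CMV promoter, and the use of a BGH reverse sequencing primer is consistent with the standard pcDNA3 bovine growth hormone polyadenylation region downstream of the insert.

The construct belongs to a series of c-SRC mutants made to study the interaction between beta-arrestin1 and the catalytic domain of c-SRC, and the role of beta-arrestin1-dependent targeting of c-SRC in receptor endocytosis. A catalytically dead, isolated kinase domain of this kind is suited to binding studies and to use as a kinase-inactive counterpart to active c-SRC constructs.
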