Addgene plasmid #42210: pcDNA3 c-SRC (250-536) K298M HA
Depositing lab: Robert Lefkowitz. Depositing organization: Duke University. Publication: beta-arrestin1 interacts with the catalytic domain of the tyrosine kinase c-SRC. Role of beta-arrestin1-dependent targeting of c-SRC in receptor endocytosis. Miller WE, Maudsley S, Ahn S, Khan KD, Luttrell LM, Lefkowitz RJ. J Biol Chem. 2000 Apr 14;275(15):11312-9. 10.1074/jbc.275.15.11312 PubMed 10753943.
Backbone
  Vector backbone: pcDNA3
  Backbone manufacturer: Invitrogen
  Backbone size w/o insert (bp): 5446
  Total vector size (bp): 7000
  Vector type: Mammalian Expression
  Selectable markers: Neomycin (select with G418)
Growth in bacteria
  Bacterial resistance: Ampicillin, 100 μg/mL
  Growth temperature: 37°C
  Growth strain: DH5alpha
  Copy number: High Copy
Gene/Insert
  Gene/Insert name: c-SRC (250-536) HA (alt names: SRC; sarcoma (Schmidt-Ruppin A-2) viral oncogene homolog; p60-Src)
  Species: H. sapiens (human)
  Mutation: contains amino acids 250-536; K298M
  GenBank ID: NM_005417.3 AAA60584.1
  Entrez Gene: SRC (a.k.a. ASV, SRC1, THC6, c-SRC, p60-Src)
  Promoter: CMV
  Tag / fusion protein: HA (C terminal on insert)
  Cloning method: Restriction Enzyme; 5′ cloning site HindIII (not destroyed); 3′ cloning site XhoI (not destroyed)
  Sequencing primers: 5′ CMV-F; 3′ BGH-rev
Terms and licenses: Academic/Nonprofit Terms; Industry Terms: Not Available to Industry
Depositor comments: All c-SRC mutants were generated by polymerase chain reaction using c-SRC (WT) (Addgene Plasmid #42202) as a template, and polymerase chain reaction products containing a minimal Kozak sequence were cloned into the HindIII and XhoI sites of pcDNA3. This construct contains amino acids 250-536 of human c-SRC and the kinase inactivating Lys to Met mutation at amino acid 298 followed by a carboxyl-terminal HA tag. All sequences were confirmed using an automated ABI DNA sequencer (Howard Hughes Nucleic Acid Facility, Duke University). Alternate plasmid name: pcDNA3 c-SRC-SH1(KD)
How to cite: pcDNA3 c-SRC (250-536) K298M HA was a gift from Robert Lefkowitz (Addgene plasmid # 42210 ; http://n2t.net/addgene:42210 ; RRID:Addgene_42210)
